Addgene plasmid #167922: pSB700 lenti gRNA EYFP_TtoC and hairpin extension
Purpose: (Empty Backbone) Lentiviral vector for expressing U6 FE-sgRNA cloning plasmid
Depositing lab: Alejandro Chavez & Nan Cher Yeo. Depositing organization: Columbia University. Publication: Generation and application of a versatile CRISPR toolkit for mammalian cell engineering. Nghi Dang , Alissa Lance-Byrne, Angela Tung, Xiaoge Guo, Ryan J Cecchi, Joanna Buchthal, Alejandro Chavez, Nan Cher Yeo. Synthetic Biology, Volume 6, Issue 1, 2021 10.1093/synbio/ysab033.
Backbone
  Vector backbone: pLVX
  Vector type: Lentiviral, CRISPR
  Selectable markers: EYFP
Growth in bacteria
  Bacterial resistance: Ampicillin, 100 μg/mL
  Growth temperature: 30°C
  Growth strain: NEB Stable
  Copy number: Low Copy
Gene/Insert
  Gene/Insert name: None
Terms and licenses: Academic/Nonprofit Terms; Industry Terms: Not Available to Industry
How to cite: pSB700 lenti gRNA EYFP_TtoC and hairpin extension was a gift from Alejandro Chavez & Nan Cher Yeo (Addgene plasmid # 167922 ; http://n2t.net/addgene:167922 ; RRID:Addgene_167922)
