[The description below was written by a language model from this plasmid's Addgene catalogue record and pLannotate feature annotations shown in this document.]
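Description:
pSB700 lenti gRNA EYFP_TtoC and hairpin extension is an empty lentiviral CRISPR guide-RNA cloning vector built on a pLVX backbone, intended for delivering single guide RNAs to mammalian cells. In bacteria it is maintained through a ColE1/pUC-type origin and an ampicillin resistance gene (β-lactamase with its own promoter). The catalogue lists it as low copy despite the pUC-type origin annotation, and specifies a recombination-limiting strain, as is common for LTR-containing plasmids. No insert is recorded, since the user supplies the spacer sequence.

The viral portion carries HIV-1 LTR sequences at both ends (both annotated by the software as truncated 5' LTRs, each preceded by a nef fragment), the Ψ packaging signal with a gag fragment, the Rev response element for Rev-dependent nuclear export of the genomic RNA, and the cPPT/CTS element that aids nuclear import of the reverse-transcribed genome. Within this frame, a human U6 RNA polymerase III promoter sits upstream of a Streptococcus pyogenes Cas9 guide scaffold, detected only as a partial tracrRNA match. That partial match is consistent with the "FE" scaffold named in the record, in which a T-to-C change and an extended hairpin modify the standard sgRNA. Such changes are generally made to remove a premature Pol III termination run and stabilise Cas9 binding.

Downstream, a CAG-type arrangement (CMV enhancer, chicken β-actin promoter and chimeric intron) drives monomeric EYFP, followed by WPRE to boost transcript expression. EYFP is the only mammalian marker, so transduced cells are identified or sorted by fluorescence rather than by drug selection. The plasmid encodes no Cas9, which must be provided separately. It was deposited as part of a CRISPR toolkit for mammalian cell engineering.
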