Features (pLannotate 1.2.2; 24 found; start..end, strand, type, name):
    122..1138    +  intron         chimeric intron: chimera between introns from chicken β-actin and rabbit β-globin
   1172..1891    +  CDS            mEYFP: enhanced YFP with monomerizing A206K mutation (Zacharias et al., 2002) mammalian codon-optimized
   1904..2492    +  misc_feature   WPRE: woodchuck hepatitis virus posttranscriptional regulatory element
   2509..3027    +  CDS            nef (fragment): NEF_HV1BR - Experimental evidence at protein level: Swiss-Prot protein existence level 1. Extracellular Nef protein targets CD4(+) T-lymphocytes for apoptosis by interacting with CXCR4 surface receptors (PubMed:14990729). From Human immunodeficiency virus type 1 group M subtype B (isolate BRU/LAI) (HIV-1).
   3075..3332    +  LTR            5' LTR (truncated): truncated 5' long terminal repeat (LTR) from HIV-1
   3485..3501    -  protein_bind   lac operator: The lac repressor binds to the lac operator to inhibit transcription in E. coli. This inhibition can be relieved by adding lactose or isopropyl-β-D-thiogalactopyranoside (IPTG). lac repressor encoded by lacI
   3509..3539    -  promoter       lac promoter: promoter for the E. coli lac operon
   3554..3575    -  protein_bind   CAP binding site: CAP binding activates transcription in the presence of cAMP. E. coli catabolite activator protein
   3588..3680    -  CDS            lacI (fragment): lac repressor; lacI; The lac repressor binds to the lac operator to inhibit transcription in E. coli. This inhibition can be relieved by adding lactose or isopropyl-β-D-thiogalactopyranoside (IPTG).
   3863..4451    -  rep_origin     ori: high-copy-number ColE1/pMB1/pBR322/pUC origin of replication
   4622..5482    -  CDS            AmpR: β-lactamase; bla; confers resistance to ampicillin, carbenicillin, and related antibiotics
   5483..5587    -  promoter       AmpR promoter: bla
   5635..5769    +  polyA_signal   SV40 poly(A) signal: SV40 polyadenylation signal
   5936..6265    +  CDS            nef (fragment): NEF_HV1BR - Experimental evidence at protein level: Swiss-Prot protein existence level 1. Extracellular Nef protein targets CD4(+) T-lymphocytes for apoptosis by interacting with CXCR4 surface receptors (PubMed:14990729). From Human immunodeficiency virus type 1 group M subtype B (isolate BRU/LAI) (HIV-1).
   6313..6570    +  LTR            5' LTR (truncated): truncated 5' long terminal repeat (LTR) from HIV-1
   6617..6742    +  misc_feature   HIV-1 Ψ: packaging signal of human immunodeficiency virus type 1
   6726..7064    +  CDS            HIV-1 gag (fragment): gag protein from human immunodeficiency virus 1; gag
   7239..7472    +  misc_feature   RRE: The Rev response element (RRE) of HIV-1 allows for Rev-dependent mRNA export from the nucleus to the cytoplasm.
   7849..7949    +  CDS            Rev (fragment): human immunodeficiency virus 1 (HIV-1) Rev protein; rev; enhances nuclear export of unspliced and incompletely spliced viral mRNAs
   7964..8079    +  misc_feature   cPPT/CTS: central polypurine tract and central termination sequence of HIV-1 (lacking the first T)
   8182..8422    +  promoter       U6 promoter: RNA polymerase III promoter for human U6 snRNA
   8470..8537    +  misc_RNA       tracrRNA (fragment): trans-activating CRISPR RNA for the Streptococcus pyogenes CRISPR/Cas9 system
   8611..8914    +  enhancer       CMV enhancer: human cytomegalovirus immediate early enhancer
   8916..121     +  promoter       chicken β-actin promoter (across the origin): contains a 21-bp deletion relative to the standard chicken β-actin promoter
>Addgene plasmid #167922 | pSB700 lenti gRNA EYFP_TtoC and hairpin extension | addgene full sequence | sequence record 354132 | Addgene NGS Result
GGGCGGGGCGAGGCGGAGAGGTGCGGCGGCAGCCAATCAGAGCGGCGCGCTCCGAAAGTTTCCTTTTATG
GCGAGGCGGCGGCGGCGGCGGCCCTATAAAAAGCGAAGCGCGCGGCGGGCGGGAGTCGCTGCGCGCTGCC
TTCGCCCCGTGCCCCGCTCCGCCGCCGCCTCGCGCCGCCCGCCCCGGCTCTGACTGACCGCGTTACTCCC
ACAGGTGAGCGGGCGGGACGGCCCTTCTCCTCCGGGCTGTAATTAGCGCTTGGTTTAATGACGGCTTGTT
TCTTTTCTGTGGCTGCGTGAAAGCCTTGAGGGGCTCCGGGAGGGCCCTTTGTGCGGGGGGAGCGGCTCGG
GGGGTGCGTGCGTGTGTGTGTGCGTGGGGAGCGCCGCGTGCGGCTCCGCGCTGCCCGGCGGCTGTGAGCG
CTGCGGGCGCGGCGCGGGGCTTTGTGCGCTCCGCAGTGTGCGCGAGGGGAGCGCGGCCGGGGGCGGTGCC
CCGCGGTGCGGGGGGGGCTGCGAGGGGAACAAAGGCTGCGTGCGGGGTGTGTGCGTGGGGGGGTGAGCAG
GGGGTGTGGGCGCGTCGGTCGGGCTGCAACCCCCCCTGCACCCCCCTCCCCGAGTTGCTGAGCACGGCCC
GGCTTCGGGTGCGGGGCTCCGTACGGGGCGTGGCGCGGGGCTCGCCGTGCCGGGCGGGGGGTGGCGGCAG
GTGGGGGTGCCGGGCGGGGCGGGGCCGCCTCGGGCCGGGGAGGGCTCGGGGGAGGGGCGCGGCGGCCCCC
GGAGCGCCGGCGGCTGTCGAGGCGCGGCGAGCCGCAGCCATTGCCTTTTATGGTAATCGTGCGAGAGGGC
GCAGGGACTTCCTTTGTCCCAAATCTGTGCGGAGCCGAAATCTGGGAGGCGCCGCCGCACCCCCTCTAGC
GGGCGCGGGGCGAAGCGGTGCGGCGCCGGCAGGAAGGAAATGGGCGGGGAGGGCCTTCGTGCGTCGCCGC
GCCGCCGTCCCCTTCTCCCTCTCCAGCCTCGGGGCTGTCCGCGGGGGGACGGCTGCCTTCGGGGGGGACG
GGGCAGGGCGGGGTTCGGCTTCTGGCGTGTGACCGGCGGCTCTAGAGCCTCTGCTAACCATGTTCATGCC
TTCTTCTTTTTCCTACAGCTCCTGGGCAACGTGCTGGTTATTGTGGCCACCATGGTGAGCAAGGGCGAGG
AGCTGTTCACCGGGGTGGTGCCCATCCTGGTCGAGCTGGACGGCGACGTAAACGGCCACAAGTTCAGCGT
GTCCGGCGAGGGCGAGGGCGATGCCACCTACGGCAAGCTGACCCTGAAGTTCATCTGCACCACCGGCAAG
CTGCCCGTGCCCTGGCCCACCCTCGTGACCACCTTCGGCTACGGCCTGCAGTGCTTCGCCCGCTACCCCG
ACCACATGAAGCAGCACGACTTCTTCAAGTCCGCCATGCCCGAAGGCTACGTCCAGGAGCGCACCATCTT
CTTCAAGGACGACGGCAACTACAAGACCCGCGCCGAGGTGAAGTTCGAGGGCGACACCCTGGTGAACCGC
ATCGAGCTGAAGGGCATCGACTTCAAGGAGGACGGCAACATCCTGGGGCACAAGCTGGAGTACAACTACA
ACAGCCACAACGTCTATATCATGGCCGACAAGCAGAAGAACGGCATCAAGGTGAACTTCAAGATCCGCCA
CAACATCGAGGACGGCAGCGTGCAGCTCGCCGACCACTACCAGCAGAACACCCCCATCGGCGACGGCCCC
GTGCTGCTGCCCGACAACCACTACCTGAGCTACCAGTCCAAGCTGAGCAAAGACCCCAACGAGAAGCGCG
ATCACATGGTCCTGCTGGAGTTCGTGACCGCCGCCGGGATCACTCTCGGCATGGACGAGCTGTACAAGTA
AAGCGTCTGGAACAATCAACCTCTGGATTACAAAATTTGTGAAAGATTGACTGGTATTCTTAACTATGTT
GCTCCTTTTACGCTATGTGGATACGCTGCTTTAATGCCTTTGTATCATGCTATTGCTTCCCGTATGGCTT
TCATTTTCTCCTCCTTGTATAAATCCTGGTTGCTGTCTCTTTATGAGGAGTTGTGGCCCGTTGTCAGGCA
ACGTGGCGTGGTGTGCACTGTGTTTGCTGACGCAACCCCCACTGGTTGGGGCATTGCCACCACCTGTCAG
CTCCTTTCCGGGACTTTCGCTTTCCCCCTCCCTATTGCCACGGCGGAACTCATCGCCGCCTGCCTTGCCC
GCTGCTGGACAGGGGCTCGGCTGTTGGGCACTGACAATTCCGTGGTGTTGTCGGGGAAGCTGACGTCCTT
TCCATGGCTGCTCGCCTGTGTTGCCACCTGGATTCTGCGCGGGACGTCCTTCTGCTACGTCCCTTCGGCC
CTCAATCCAGCGGACCTTCCTTCCCGCGGCCTGCTGCCGGCTCTGCGGCCTCTTCCGCGTCTTCGCCTTC
GCCCTCAGACGAGTCGGATCTCCCTTTGGGCCGCCTCCCCGCCTGGAATTAATTCTGCAGTCGAGACCTA
GAAAAACATGGAGCAATCACAAGTAGCAATACAGCAGCTACCAATGCTGATTGTGCCTGGCTAGAAGCAC
AAGAGGAGGAGGAGGTGGGTTTTCCAGTCACACCTCAGGTACCTTTAAGACCAATGACTTACAAGGCAGC
TGTAGATCTTAGCCACTTTTTAAAAGAAAAGAGGGGACTGGAAGGGCTAATTCACTCCCAACGAAGACAA
GATATCCTTGATCTGTGGATCTACCACACACAAGGCTACTTCCCTGATTAGCAGAACTACACACCAGGGC
CAGGGGTCAGATATCCACTGACCTTTGGATGGTGCTACAAGCTAGTACCAGTTGAGCCAGATAAGGTAGA
AGAGGCCAATAAAGGAGAGAACACCAGCTTGTTACACCCTGTGAGCCTGCATGGGATGGATGACCCGGAG
AGAGAAGTGTTAGAGTGGAGGTTTGACAGCCGCCTAGCATTTCATCACGTGGCCCGAGAGCTGCATCCGG
AGTACTTCAAGAACTGCTGATATCGAGCTTGCTACAAGGGACTTTCCGCTGGGGACTTTCCAGGGAGGCG
TGGCCTGGGCGGGACTGGGGAGTGGCGAGCCCTCAGATCCTGCATATAAGCAGCTGCTTTTTGCCTGTAC
TGGGTCTCTCTGGTTAGACCAGATCTGAGCCTGGGAGCTCTCTGGCTAACTAGGGAACCCACTGCTTAAG
CCTCAATAAAGCTTGCCTTGAGTGCTTCAAGTAGTGTGTGCCCGTCTGTTGTGTGACTCTGGTAACTAGA
GATCCCTCAGACCCTTTTAGTCAGTGTGGAAAATCTCTAGCAGTAGTAGTTCATGTCATCTTATTATTCA
GTATTTATAACTTGCAAAGAAATGAATATCAGAGAGTGAGAGGCCTTGACATTGCTAGCGTTTTACCGTC
GACCTCTAGCTAGAGCTTGGCGTAATCATGGTCATAGCTGTTTCCTGTGTGAAATTGTTATCCGCTCACA
ATTCCACACAACATACGAGCCGGAAGCATAAAGTGTAAAGCCTGGGGTGCCTAATGAGTGAGCTAACTCA
CATTAATTGCGTTGCGCTCACTGCCCGCTTTCCAGTCGGGAAACCTGTCGTGCCAGCTGCATTAATGAAT
CGGCCAACGCGCGGGGAGAGGCGGTTTGCGTATTGGGCGCTCTTCCGCTTCCTCGCTCACTGACTCGCTG
CGCTCGGTCGTTCGGCTGCGGCGAGCGGTATCAGCTCACTCAAAGGCGGTAATACGGTTATCCACAGAAT
CAGGGGATAACGCAGGAAAGAACATGTGAGCAAAAGGCCAGCAAAAGGCCAGGAACCGTAAAAAGGCCGC
GTTGCTGGCGTTTTTCCATAGGCTCCGCCCCCCTGACGAGCATCACAAAAATCGACGCTCAAGTCAGAGG
TGGCGAAACCCGACAGGACTATAAAGATACCAGGCGTTTCCCCCTGGAAGCTCCCTCGTGCGCTCTCCTG
TTCCGACCCTGCCGCTTACCGGATACCTGTCCGCCTTTCTCCCTTCGGGAAGCGTGGCGCTTTCTCATAG
CTCACGCTGTAGGTATCTCAGTTCGGTGTAGGTCGTTCGCTCCAAGCTGGGCTGTGTGCACGAACCCCCC
GTTCAGCCCGACCGCTGCGCCTTATCCGGTAACTATCGTCTTGAGTCCAACCCGGTAAGACACGACTTAT
CGCCACTGGCAGCAGCCACTGGTAACAGGATTAGCAGAGCGAGGTATGTAGGCGGTGCTACAGAGTTCTT
GAAGTGGTGGCCTAACTACGGCTACACTAGAAGAACAGTATTTGGTATCTGCGCTCTGCTGAAGCCAGTT
ACCTTCGGAAAAAGAGTTGGTAGCTCTTGATCCGGCAAACAAACCACCGCTGGTAGCGGTGGTTTTTTTG
TTTGCAAGCAGCAGATTACGCGCAGAAAAAAAGGATCTCAAGAAGATCCTTTGATCTTTTCTACGGGGTC
TGACGCTCAGTGGAACGAAAACTCACGTTAAGGGATTTTGGTCATGAGATTATCAAAAAGGATCTTCACC
TAGATCCTTTTAAATTAAAAATGAAGTTTTAAATCAATCTAAAGTATATATGAGTAAACTTGGTCTGACA
GTTACCAATGCTTAATCAGTGAGGCACCTATCTCAGCGATCTGTCTATTTCGTTCATCCATAGTTGCCTG
ACTCCCCGTCGTGTAGATAACTACGATACGGGAGGGCTTACCATCTGGCCCCAGTGCTGCAATGATACCG
CGAGACCCACGCTCACCGGCTCCAGATTTATCAGCAATAAACCAGCCAGCCGGAAGGGCCGAGCGCAGAA
GTGGTCCTGCAACTTTATCCGCCTCCATCCAGTCTATTAATTGTTGCCGGGAAGCTAGAGTAAGTAGTTC
GCCAGTTAATAGTTTGCGCAACGTTGTTGCCATTGCTACAGGCATCGTGGTGTCACGCTCGTCGTTTGGT
ATGGCTTCATTCAGCTCCGGTTCCCAACGATCAAGGCGAGTTACATGATCCCCCATGTTGTGCAAAAAAG
CGGTTAGCTCCTTCGGTCCTCCGATCGTTGTCAGAAGTAAGTTGGCCGCAGTGTTATCACTCATGGTTAT
GGCAGCACTGCATAATTCTCTTACTGTCATGCCATCCGTAAGATGCTTTTCTGTGACTGGTGAGTACTCA
ACCAAGTCATTCTGAGAATAGTGTATGCGGCGACCGAGTTGCTCTTGCCCGGCGTCAATACGGGATAATA
CCGCGCCACATAGCAGAACTTTAAAAGTGCTCATCATTGGAAAACGTTCTTCGGGGCGAAAACTCTCAAG
GATCTTACCGCTGTTGAGATCCAGTTCGATGTAACCCACTCGTGCACCCAACTGATCTTCAGCATCTTTT
ACTTTCACCAGCGTTTCTGGGTGAGCAAAAACAGGAAGGCAAAATGCCGCAAAAAAGGGAATAAGGGCGA
CACGGAAATGTTGAATACTCATACTCTTCCTTTTTCAATATTATTGAAGCATTTATCAGGGTTATTGTCT
CATGAGCGGATACATATTTGAATGTATTTAGAAAAATAAACAAATAGGGGTTCCGCGCACATTTCCCCGA
AAAGTGCCACCTGACGTCGACGGATCGGGAGATCAACTTGTTTATTGCAGCTTATAATGGTTACAAATAA
AGCAATAGCATCACAAATTTCACAAATAAAGCATTTTTTTCACTGCATTCTAGTTGTGGTTTGTCCAAAC
TCATCAATGTATCTTATCATGTCTGGATCAACTGGATAACTCAAGCTAACCAAAATCATCCCAAACTTCC
CACCCCATACCCTATTACCACTGCCAATTACCTGTGGTTTCATTTACTCTAAACCTGTGATTCCTCTGAA
TTATTTTCATTTTAAAGAAATTGTATTTGTTAAATATGTACTACAAACTTAGTAGTTGGAAGGGCTAATT
CACTCCCAAAGAAGACAAGATATCCTTGATCTGTGGATCTACCACACACAAGGCTACTTCCCTGATTAGC
AGAACTACACACCAGGGCCAGGGGTCAGATATCCACTGACCTTTGGATGGTGCTACAAGCTAGTACCAGT
TGAGCCAGATAAGGTAGAAGAGGCCAATAAAGGAGAGAACACCAGCTTGTTACACCCTGTGAGCCTGCAT
GGGATGGATGACCCGGAGAGAGAAGTGTTAGAGTGGAGGTTTGACAGCCGCCTAGCATTTCATCACGTGG
CCCGAGAGCTGCATCCGGAGTACTTCAAGAACTGCTGATATCGAGCTTGCTACAAGGGACTTTCCGCTGG
GGACTTTCCAGGGAGGCGTGGCCTGGGCGGGACTGGGGAGTGGCGAGCCCTCAGATCCTGCATATAAGCA
GCTGCTTTTTGCCTGTACTGGGTCTCTCTGGTTAGACCAGATCTGAGCCTGGGAGCTCTCTGGCTAACTA
GGGAACCCACTGCTTAAGCCTCAATAAAGCTTGCCTTGAGTGCTTCAAGTAGTGTGTGCCCGTCTGTTGT
GTGACTCTGGTAACTAGAGATCCCTCAGACCCTTTTAGTCAGTGTGGAAAATCTCTAGCAGTGGCGCCCG
AACAGGGACTTGAAAGCGAAAGGGAAACCAGAGGAGCTCTCTCGACGCAGGACTCGGCTTGCTGAAGCGC
GCACGGCAAGAGGCGAGGGGCGGCGACTGGTGAGTACGCCAAAAATTTTGACTAGCGGAGGCTAGAAGGA
GAGAGATGGGTGCGAGAGCGTCAGTATTAAGCGGGGGAGAATTAGATCGCGATGGGAAAAAATTCGGTTA
AGGCCAGGGGGAAAGAAAAAATATAAATTAAAACATATAGTATGGGCAAGCAGGGAGCTAGAACGATTCG
CAGTTAATCCTGGCCTGTTAGAAACATCAGAAGGCTGTAGACAAATACTGGGACAGCTACAACCATCCCT
TCAGACAGGATCAGAAGAACTTAGATCATTATATAATACAGTAGCAACCCTCTATTGTGTGCATCAAAGG
ATAGAGATAAAAGACACCAAGGAAGCTTTAGACAAGATAGAGGAAGAGCAAAACAAAAGTAAGACCACCG
CACAGCAAGCGGCCGGCCGCTGATCTTCAGACCTGGAGGAGGAGATATGAGGGACAATTGGAGAAGTGAA
TTATATAAATATAAAGTAGTAAAAATTGAACCATTAGGAGTAGCACCCACCAAGGCAAAGAGAAGAGTGG
TGCAGAGAGAAAAAAGAGCAGTGGGAATAGGAGCTTTGTTCCTTGGGTTCTTGGGAGCAGCAGGAAGCAC
TATGGGCGCAGCGTCAATGACGCTGACGGTACAGGCCAGACAATTATTGTCTGGTATAGTGCAGCAGCAG
AACAATTTGCTGAGGGCTATTGAGGCGCAACAGCATCTGTTGCAACTCACAGTCTGGGGCATCAAGCAGC
TCCAGGCAAGAATCCTGGCTGTGGAAAGATACCTAAAGGATCAACAGCTCCTGGGGATTTGGGGTTGCTC
TGGAAAACTCATTTGCACCACTGCTGTGCCTTGGAATGCTAGTTGGAGTAATAAATCTCTGGAACAGATT
TGGAATCACACGACCTGGATGGAGTGGGACAGAGAAATTAACAATTACACAAGCTTAATACACTCCTTAA
TTGAAGAATCGCAAAACCAGCAAGAAAAGAATGAACAAGAATTATTGGAATTAGATAAATGGGCAAGTTT
GTGGAATTGGTTTAACATAACAAATTGGCTGTGGTATATAAAATTATTCATAATGATAGTAGGAGGCTTG
GTAGGTTTAAGAATAGTTTTTGCTGTACTTTCTATAGTGAATAGAGTTAGGCAGGGATATTCACCATTAT
CGTTTCAGACCCACCTCCCAACCCCGAGGGGACCCGACAGGCCCGAAGGAATAGAAGAAGAAGGTGGAGA
GAGAGACAGAGACAGATCCATTCGATTAGTGAACGGATCTCGACGGTATCGCCTTTAAAAGAAAAGGGGG
GATTGGGGGGTACAGTGCAGGGGAAAGAATAGTAGACATAATAGCAACAGACATACAAACTAAAGAATTA
CAAAAACAAATTACAAAAATTCAAAATTTTCGGGTTTATTACAGGGACAGCAGAGATCCAGTTTATCATT
AGTGAACGGATCTCGACGGTATCGATCACGAGACTAGCCTCGAGCGGCCGCCCCCTTCACCGAGGGCCTA
TTTCCCATGATTCCTTCATATTTGCATATACGATACAAGGCTGTTAGAGAGATAATTGGAATTAATTTGA
CTGTAAACACAAAGATATTAGTACAAAATACGTGACGTAGAAAGTAATAATTTCTTGGGTAGTTTGCAGT
TTTAAAATTATGTTTTAAAATGGACTATCATATGCTTACCGTAACTTGAAAGTATTTCGATTTCTTGGCT
TTATATATCTTGTGGAAAGGACGAAACACCGGAGACGATTAATGCGTCTCGGTTTAAGAGCTATGCTGGA
AACAGCATAGCAAGTTTAAATAAGGCTAGTCCGTTATCAACTTGAAAAAGTGGCACCGAGTCGGTGCTTT
TTTTGAATTCTCGACCTCGAGACAAATGGCAGTATTCGTCATTAGTTCATAGCCCATATATGGAGTTCCG
CGTTACATAACTTACGGTAAATGGCCCGCCTGGCTGACCGCCCAACGACCCCCGCCCATTGACGTCAATA
ATGACGTATGTTCCCATAGTAACGCCAATAGGGACTTTCCATTGACGTCAATGGGTGGAGTATTTACGGT
AAACTGCCCACTTGGCAGTACATCAAGTGTATCATATGCCAAGTACGCCCCCTATTGACGTCAATGACGG
TAAATGGCCCGCCTGGCATTATGCCCAGTACATGACCTTATGGGACTTTCCTACTTGGCAGTACATCTAC
GTATTAGTCATCGCTATTACCATGGTCGAGGTGAGCCCCACGTTCTGCTTCACTCTCCCCATCTCCCCCC
CCTCCCCACCCCCAATTTTGTATTTATTTATTTTTTAATTATTTTGTGCAGCGATGGGGGCGGGGGGGGG
GGGCGCGCGCCAGGCG
